>Addgene plasmid #216674 | pET-hisTdT | addgene full sequence | sequence record 429684 | Addgene NGS Result
TAATACGACTCACTATAGGGAGACCACAACGGTTTCCCTCTAGAAATAATTTTGTTTAACTTTAAGAAGG
AGATATACATATGCACCATCATCATCATCATCACCACCACCATATGCGTACCGATTACAGCGCGACCCCG
AACCCGGGCTTTCAGAAAACCCCGCCGCTGGCGGTGAAAAAAATCAGCCAGTACGCGTGTCAGCGCAAAA
CCACCCTGAACAACTATAACCACATTTTTACCGATGCGTTTGAAATTCTGGCGGAAAACAGCGAATTTAA
AGAAAACGAAGTGAGCTATGTGACCTTTATGCGCGCGGCCAGCGTGCTGAAAAGCCTGCCGTTTACCATT
ATCTCCATGAAAGATACCGAAGGCATCCCGTGTCTGGGCGATAAAGTGAAATGTATTATTGAAGAAATTA
TTGAAGATGGCGAATCATCAGAAGTGAAAGCCGTGCTGAACGATGAACGCTATCAGAGCTTTAAATTATT
TACCAGCGTGTTTGGCGTGGGTCTGAAAACCTCAGAAAAATGGTTTCGCATGGGTTTTCGCAGCCTGTCC
AAAATTATGTCTGACAAAACGCTGAAATTTACGAAAATGCAGAAAGCTGGTTTTCTGTATTATGAAGACC
TGGTATCGTGTGTAACCCGCGCTGAAGCTGAAGCCGTAGGTGTACTCGTAAAAGAAGCTGTTTGGGCTTT
TCTGCCGGATGCCTTTGTTACAATGACAGGTGGCTTTCGCCGTGGCAAAAAAATCGGCCACGATGTTGAT
TTTCTGATCACCTCCCCGGGTTCCGCCGAAGATGAAGAACAGCTTTTACCGAAAGTGATCAATCTCTGGG
AAAAAAAAGGTCTGCTGCTCTATTATGATCTAGTGGAATCGACCTTTGAAAAATTCAAACTCCCGAGTCG
GCAGGTGGATACGCTGGATCATTTCCAGAAATGTTTCTTGATCCTGAAACTACATCATCAGCGTGTGGAT
AGTAGCAAAAGCAATCAGCAGGAAGGTAAAACATGGAAAGCCATCCGTGTTGATTTGGTGATGTGTCCGT
ATGAAAATCGTGCCTTCGCCCTGCTGGGCTGGACCGGCTCCCGTCAGTTCGAACGTGATATTCGTCGCTA
TGCGACCCATGAACGTAAAATGATGCTGGATAATCATGCGCTGTATGATAAAACCAAACGTGTGTTTCTG
AAAGCGGAAAGCGAAGAAGAAATTTTTGCGCATCTGGGCCTGGATTATATTGAACCGTGGGAACGTAATG
CGTAACGGCTGCTAACAAAGCCCGAAAGGAAGCTGAGTTGGCTGCTGCCACCGCTGAGCAATAACTAGCA
TAACCCCTTGGGGCCTCTAAACGGGTCTTGAGGGGTTTTTTGCTGAAAGGAGGAACTATATCCGGATATC
CACAGGACGGGTGTGGTCGCCATGATCGCGTAGTCGATAGTGGCTCCAAGTAGCGAAGCGAGCAGGACTG
GGCGGCGGCCAAAGCGGTCGGACAGTGCTCCGAGAACGGGTGCGCATAGAAATTGCATCAACGCATATAG
CGCTAGCAGCACGCCATAGTGACTGGCGATGCTGTCGGAATGGACGATATCCCGCAAGAGGCCCGGCAGT
ACCGGCATAACCAAGCCTATGCCTACAGCATCCAGGGTGACGGTGCCGAGGATGACGATGAGCGCATTGT
TAGATTTCATACACGGTGCCTGACTGCGTTAGCAATTTAACTGTGATAAACTACCGCATTAAAGCTTATC
GATGATAAGCTGTCAAACATGAGAATTCTTGAAGACGAAAGGGCCTCGTGATACGCCTATTTTTATAGGT
TAATGTCATGATAATAATGGTTTCTTAGACGTCAGGTGGCACTTTTCGGGGAAATGTGCGCGGAACCCCT
ATTTGTTTATTTTTCTAAATACATTCAAATATGTATCCGCTCATGAGACAATAACCCTGATAAATGCTTC
AATAATATTGAAAAAGGAAGAGTATGAGTATTCAACATTTCCGTGTCGCCCTTATTCCCTTTTTTGCGGC
ATTTTGCCTTCCTGTTTTTGCTCACCCAGAAACGCTGGTGAAAGTAAAAGATGCTGAAGATCAGTTGGGT
GCACGAGTGGGTTACATCGAACTGGATCTCAACAGCGGTAAGATCCTTGAGAGTTTTCGCCCCGAAGAAC
GTTTTCCAATGATGAGCACTTTTAAAGTTCTGCTATGTGGCGCGGTATTATCCCGTGTTGACGCCGGGCA
AGAGCAACTCGGTCGCCGCATACACTATTCTCAGAATGACTTGGTTGAGTACTCACCAGTCACAGAAAAG
CATCTTACGGATGGCATGACAGTAAGAGAATTATGCAGTGCTGCCATAACCATGAGTGATAACACTGCGG
CCAACTTACTTCTGACAACGATCGGAGGACCGAAGGAGCTAACCGCTTTTTTGCACAACATGGGGGATCA
TGTAACTCGCCTTGATCGTTGGGAACCGGAGCTGAATGAAGCCATACCAAACGACGAGCGTGACACCACG
ATGCCTGCAGCAATGGCAACAACGTTGCGCAAACTATTAACTGGCGAACTACTTACTCTAGCTTCCCGGC
AACAATTAATAGACTGGATGGAGGCGGATAAAGTTGCAGGACCACTTCTGCGCTCGGCCCTTCCGGCTGG
CTGGTTTATTGCTGATAAATCTGGAGCCGGTGAGCGTGGGTCTCGCGGTATCATTGCAGCACTGGGGCCA
GATGGTAAGCCCTCCCGTATCGTAGTTATCTACACGACGGGGAGTCAGGCAACTATGGATGAACGAAATA
GACAGATCGCTGAGATAGGTGCCTCACTGATTAAGCATTGGTAACTGTCAGACCAAGTTTACTCATATAT
ACTTTAGATTGATTTAAAACTTCATTTTTAATTTAAAAGGATCTAGGTGAAGATCCTTTTTGATAATCTC
ATGACCAAAATCCCTTAACGTGAGTTTTCGTTCCACTGAGCGTCAGACCCCGTAGAAAAGATCAAAGGAT
CTTCTTGAGATCCTTTTTTTCTGCGCGTAATCTGCTGCTTGCAAACAAAAAAACCACCGCTACCAGCGGT
GGTTTGTTTGCCGGATCAAGAGCTACCAACTCTTTTTCCGAAGGTAACTGGCTTCAGCAGAGCGCAGATA
CCAAATACTGTCCTTCTAGTGTAGCCGTAGTTAGGCCACCACTTCAAGAACTCTGTAGCACCGCCTACAT
ACCTCGCTCTGCTAATCCTGTTACCAGTGGCTGCTGCCAGTGGCGATAAGTCGTGTCTTACCGGGTTGGA
CTCAAGACGATAGTTACCGGATAAGGCGCAGCGGTCGGGCTGAACGGGGGGTTCGTGCACACAGCCCAGC
TTGGAGCGAACGACCTACACCGAACTGAGATACCTACAGCGTGAGCTATGAGAAAGCGCCACGCTTCCCG
AAGGGAGAAAGGCGGACAGGTATCCGGTAAGCGGCAGGGTCGGAACAGGAGAGCGCACGAGGGAGCTTCC
AGGGGGAAACGCCTGGTATCTTTATAGTCCTGTCGGGTTTCGCCACCTCTGACTTGAGCGTCGATTTTTG
TGATGCTCGTCAGGGGGGCGGAGCCTATGGAAAAACGCCAGCAACGCGGCCTTTTTACGGTTCCTGGCCT
TTTGCTGGCCTTTTGCTCACATGTTCTTTCCTGCGTTATCCCCTGATTCTGTGGATAACCGTATTACCGC
CTTTGAGTGAGCTGATACCGCTCGCCGCAGCCGAACGACCGAGCGCAGCGAGTCAGTGAGCGAGGAAGCG
GAAGAGCGCCTGATGCGGTATTTTCTCCTTACGCATCTGTGCGGTATTTCACACCGCAATGGTGCACTCT
CAGTACAATCTGCTCTGATGCCGCATAGTTAAGCCAGTATACACTCCGCTATCGCTACGTGACTGGGTCA
TGGCTGCGCCCCGACACCCGCCAACACCCGCTGACGCGCCCTGACGGGCTTGTCTGCTCCCGGCATCCGC
TTACAGACAAGCTGTGACCGTCTCCGGGAGCTGCATGTGTCAGAGGTTTTCACCGTCATCACCGAAACGC
GCGAGGCAGCTGCGGTAAAGCTCATCAGCGTGGTCGTGAAGCGATTCACAGATGTCTGCCTGTTCATCCG
CGTCCAGCTCGTTGAGTTTCTCCAGAAGCGTTAATGTCTGGCTTCTGATAAAGCGGGCCATGTTAAGGGC
GGTTTTTTCCTGTTTGGTCACTGATGCCTCCGTGTAAGGGGGATTTCTGTTCATGGGGGTAATGATACCG
ATGAAACGAGAGAGGATGCTCACGATACGGGTTACTGATGATGAACATGCCCGGTTACTGGAACGTTGTG
AGGGTAAACAACTGGCGGTATGGATGCGGCGGGACCAGAGAAAAATCACTCAGGGTCAATGCCAGCGCTT
CGTTAATACAGATGTAGGTGTTCCACAGGGTAGCCAGCAGCATCCTGCGATGCAGATCCGGAACATAATG
GTGCAGGGCGCTGACTTCCGCGTTTCCAGACTTTACGAAACACGGAAACCGAAGACCATTCATGTTGTTG
CTCAGGTCGCAGACGTTTTGCAGCAGCAGTCGCTTCACGTTCGCTCGCGTATCGGTGATTCATTCTGCTA
ACCAGTAAGGCAACCCCGCCAGCCTAGCCGGGTCCTCAACGACAGGAGCACGATCATGCGCACCCGTGGC
CAGGACCCAACGCTGCCCGAGATGCGCCGCGTGCGGCTGCTGGAGATGGCGGACGCGATGGATATGTTCT
GCCAAGGGTTGGTTTGCGCATTCACAGTTCTCCGCAAGAATTGATTGGCTCCAATTCTTGGAGTGGTGAA
TCCGTTAGCGAGGTGCCGCCGGCTTCCATTCAGGTCGAGGTGGCCCGGCTCCATGCACCGCGACGCAACG
CGGGGAGGCAGACAAGGTATAGGGCGGCGCCTACAATCCATGCCAACCCGTTCCATGTGCTCGCCGAGGC
GGCATAAATCGCCGTGACGATCAGCGGTCCAATGATCGAAGTTAGGCTGGTAAGAGCCGCGAGCGATCCT
TGAAGCTGTCCCTGATGGTCGTCATCTACCTGCCTGGACAGCATGGCCTGCAACGCGGGCATCCCGATGC
CGCCGGAAGCGAGAAGAATCATAATGGGGAAGGCCATCCAGCCTCGCGTCGCGAACGCCAGCAAGACGTA
GCCCAGCGCGTCGGCCGCCATGCCGGCGATAATGGCCTGCTTCTCGCCGAAACGTTTGGTGGCGGGACCA
GTGACGAAGGCTTGAGCGAGGGCGTGCAAGATTCCGAATACCGCAAGCGACAGGCCGATCATCGTCGCGC
TCCAGCGAAAGCGGTCCTCGCCGAAAATGACCCAGAGCGCTGCCGGCACCTGTCCTACGAGTTGCATGAT
AAAGAAGACAGTCATAAGTGCGGCGACGATAGTCATGCCCCGCGCCCACCGGAAGGAGCTGACTGGGTTG
AAGGCTCTCAAGGGCATCGGTCGACGCTCTCCCTTATGCGACTCCTGCATTAGGAAGCAGCCCAGTAGTA
GGTTGAGGCCGTTGAGCACCGCCGCCGCAAGGAATGGTGCATGCAAGGAGATGGCGCCCAACAGTCCCCC
GGCCACGGGGCCTGCCACCATACCCACGCCGAAACAAGCGCTCATGAGCCCGAAGTGGCGAGCCCGATCT
TCCCCATCGGTGATGTCGGCGATATAGGCGCCAGCAACCGCACCTGTGGCGCCGGTGATGCCGGCCACGA
TGCGTCCGGCGTAGAGGATCGAGATCTCGATCCCGCGAAAT
Features (pLannotate 1.2.2; 15 found; start..end, strand, type, name):
      1..19      +  promoter       T7 promoter: promoter for bacteriophage T7 RNA polymerase
     51..73      +  RBS            RBS: efficient ribosome binding site from bacteriophage T7 gene 10 (Olins and Rangwala, 1989)
     87..103     +  CDS            capTEV™ (fragment): composite tag for in vivo biotinylation, TEV protease cleavage, and 6xHis tagging
    117..1262    +  CDS            DNTT (fragment): TDT_BOVIN - Also known as TDT. Experimental evidence at protein level: Swiss-Prot protein existence level 1. Template-independent DNA polymerase which catalyzes the random addition of deoxynucleoside 5'-triphosphate to the 3'-end of a DNA initiator (PubMed:3755527). One of the in vivo functions of this enzyme is the addition of nucleotides at the junction (N region) of rearranged Ig heavy chain and T-cell receptor gene segments during the maturation of B- and T-cells. From Bos taurus (Bovine).
   1268..1317    +  CDS            SET1 (fragment): solubility-enhancement tag derived from T7 phage gene 10B
   1325..1372    +  terminator     T7 terminator: transcription terminator for bacteriophage T7 RNA polymerase
   1398..1690    -  CDS            TcR (fragment): tetracycline efflux protein; tet; confers resistance to tetracycline
   1738..1766    -  promoter       tet promoter: E. coli promoter for tetracycline efflux protein gene
   1879..1983    +  promoter       AmpR promoter: bla
   1984..2844    +  CDS            AmpR: β-lactamase; bla; confers resistance to ampicillin, carbenicillin, and related antibiotics
   3015..3603    +  rep_origin     ori: high-copy-number ColE1/pMB1/pBR322/pUC origin of replication
   3789..3928    -  misc_feature   bom: basis of mobility region from pBR322
   4030..4221    -  CDS            rop: Rop protein, which maintains plasmids at low copy number; rop
   4238..4618    +  CDS            YPB1_ECOLX: Protein predicted: Swiss-Prot protein existence level 4. From Escherichia coli.
   4860..5760    -  CDS            TcR (fragment): tetracycline efflux protein; tet; confers resistance to tetracycline
