[The description below was written by a language model from this plasmid's Addgene catalogue record and pLannotate feature annotations shown in this document.]
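Description:
pET-hisTdT is a bacterial expression plasmid built on the pET3c backbone for producing recombinant bovine terminal deoxynucleotidyl transferase (TdT, DNTT) in E. coli. The sequenced record is 5,781 nt. It is propagated through a ColE1/pMB1-type origin and selected with ampicillin via the β-lactamase gene and its own promoter. The catalogue lists it as high copy, although the annotated backbone retains the pBR322-derived rop gene and bom site, which normally moderate copy number. Two fragments of the tetracycline resistance gene and the tet promoter are also present. These are interrupted remnants of the pBR322 lineage typical of pET vectors, not a functional marker.

The expression cassette begins with a T7 promoter followed by the strong ribosome binding site from phage T7 gene 10. It ends at the T7 terminator, so transcription depends on a host that supplies T7 RNA polymerase. The insert, made by gene synthesis, encodes Bos taurus TdT lacking residues 1–138, with an N-terminal His tag for metal-affinity purification. The annotation tool labels the short tag region as a fragment of a composite tag, most likely because of the polyhistidine stretch. A short match to T7 gene 10B–derived sequence lies downstream of the TdT coding region, before the terminator, and is probably residual vector sequence rather than a deliberate fusion.

TdT is a template-independent DNA polymerase that adds deoxynucleotides to the 3′ ends of DNA. The plasmid serves as a source of purified, truncated enzyme, and the associated publication concerns a low-cost single-cell RNA sequencing workflow. The record does not detail how the enzyme is used in that workflow.
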