Addgene plasmid #216674: pET-hisTdT
Purpose: Expresses his-tagged N-terminus truncated TdT in E. coli hosts
Depositing lab: Po-Min Chiang. Depositing organization: National Cheng Kung University. Publication: USPPAR is a cost-effective, scalable, and highly sensitive single-cell RNA sequencing workflow compatible with diverse specimens. Hsueh YW, Chiang PM. PLoS Biol. 2025 Dec 15;23(12):e3003537. doi: 10.1371/journal.pbio.3003537. eCollection 2025 Dec. PubMed 41396975.
Backbone
  Vector backbone: pET3c
  Backbone size w/o insert (bp): 4604
  Vector type: Bacterial Expression
Growth in bacteria
  Bacterial resistance: Ampicillin, 100 μg/mL
  Growth temperature: 37°C
  Growth strain: NEB Stable
  Copy number: High Copy
Gene/Insert
  Gene/Insert name: terminal deoxynucleotidyl transferase (alt name: TdT)
  Species: Bos taurus
  Insert size (bp): 1152
  Mutation: 1-138 truncation
  GenBank ID: NP_803461.1
  Promoter: T7
  Tag / fusion protein: his-tag (N terminal on insert)
  Cloning method: Gene Synthesis
  Sequencing primers: 5′ T7 promoter; 3′ T7 terminator
Terms and licenses: Academic/Nonprofit Terms; Industry Terms: Not Available to Industry
How to cite: pET-hisTdT was a gift from Po-Min Chiang (Addgene plasmid # 216674 ; http://n2t.net/addgene:216674 ; RRID:Addgene_216674)
